>Addgene plasmid #130129 | pRDAX-019 FLAG IFP1.4[1] IRES IFP1.4[2] | depositor full sequence | sequence record 249507 | Full Sequence
CGCCAGCAACGCGGCCTTTTTACGGTTCCTGGCCTTTTGCTGGCCTTTTGCTCACATGTTCTTTCCTGCG
TTATCCCCTGATTCTGTGGATAACCGTATTACCGCCATGCATTAGTTATTAATAGTAATCAATTACGGGG
TCATTAGTTCATAGCCCATATATGGAGTTCCGCGTTACATAACTTACGGTAAATGGCCCGCCTGGCTGAC
CGCCCAACGACCCCCGCCCATTGACGTCAATAATGACGTATGTTCCCATAGTAACGCCAATAGGGACTTT
CCATTGACGTCAATGGGTGGAGTATTTACGGTAAACTGCCCACTTGGCAGTACATCAAGTGTATCATATG
CCAAGTACGCCCCCTATTGACGTCAATGACGGTAAATGGCCCGCCTGGCATTATGCCCAGTACATGACCT
TATGGGACTTTCCTACTTGGCAGTACATCTACGTATTAGTCATCGCTATTACCATGGTGATGCGGTTTTG
GCAGTACATCAATGGGCGTGGATAGCGGTTTGACTCACGGGGATTTCCAAGTCTCCACCCCATTGACGTC
AATGGGAGTTTGTTTTGGCACCAAAATCAACGGGACTTTCCAAAATGTCGTAACAACTCCGCCCCATTGA
CGCAAATGGGCGGTAGGCGTGTACGGTGGGAGGTCTATATAAGCAGAGCTGGTTTAGTGAACCGTCAGAT
CCGCTAGCGCTACCGGACTCAGATCTCGAGCTCAAGCTTCGAATTCGCCACCATGGACTACAAAGACGAT
GACGATAAAGGAAGTGCTCGGGATCCATTGCCTTTCTTCCCACCCTTGTACCTCGGTGGACCAGAGATCA
CCACCGAGAACTGCGAGAGGGAACCGATACACATTCCCGGGTCCATTCAGCCCCATGGTGCGCTGCTGAC
TGCTGACGGACATTCAGGGGAAGTGCTGCAAGTCAGCCTGAATGCAGCAACCTTTCTGGGCCAAGAACCC
ACTGTGCTTCGCGGGCAGACCTTGGCTGCTCTGCTGCCTGAGCAGTGGCCAGCCCTCCAAGCAGCTCTTC
CACCCGGTTGTCCAGACGCCCTCCAGTATCGTGCCACTCTGGACTGGCCTGCTGCCGGCCACCTTAGCCT
GACAGTGCACAGGGTAGCTGAGCTGCTCATCCTCGAATTCGAGCCCACCGAGGCATGGTAAGAATTCAGA
TCCGCCCCTCTCCCTCCCCCCCCCCTAACGTTACTGGCCGAAGCCGCTTGGAATAAGGCCGGTGTGCGTT
TGTCTATATGTTATTTTCCACCATATTGCCGTCTTTTGGCAATGTGAGGGCCCGGAAACCTGGCCCTGTC
TTCTTGACGAGCATTCCTAGGGGTCTTTCCCCTCTCGCCAAAGGAATGCAAGGTCTGTTGAATGTCGTGA
AGGAAGCAGTTCCTCTGGTAGCTTCTTGAAGACAAACAACGTCTGTAGCGACCCTTTGCAGGCAGCGGAA
CCCCCCACCTGGCGACAGGTGCCTCTGCGGCCAAAAGCCACGTGTATAAGATACACCTGCAAAGGCGGCA
CAACCCCAGTGCCACGTTGTGAGTTGGATAGTTGTGGAAAGAGTCAAATGGCTCTCCTCAAGCGTATTCA
ACAAGGGGCTGAAGGATGCCCAGAAGGTACCCCATTGTATGGGATCTGATCTGGGGCCTCGGTACACATG
CTTTACATGTGTTTAGTCGAGGTTAAAAAAACGTCTAGGCCCCCCGAACCACGGGGACGTGGTTTTCCTT
TGAAAAACACGATGATAATATGGCCACAACCATGGACAGCATTGGACCCCATGCGCTGAGGAACGCTATG
TTCGCCCTTGAATCTGCTCCCAATCTCCGAGCACTGGCTGAAGTCGCCACACAGACAGTCAGGGAGCTGA
CAGGCTTTGATCGGGTGATGCTGTACAAGTTTGCCCCAGATGCAACGGGTGAGATGATCGCAGAAGCCAG
ACGGGAAGGGATGCAGGCCTTCCTGGGCCACAGATTTCCGGCCTCACATACGCCTGCTCAGGCCAGAGCA
CTGTACACCCGACACCTCCTGAGACTGACTGCGGACACTAGAGCAGCTGCCGTGCCACTCGATCCCGTGC
TCAACCCACAGACCAATGCGCCTACCCCTTTGGGAGGAGCCGTACTGAGGGCCACATCCCCTATGCACAT
GCAGTATCTGCGCAACATGGGCGTTGGGAGTAGTCTGTCTGTGTCCGTTGTCGTTGGAGGGCAACTGTGG
GGCTTGATCGTCTGCCACCATCAGACACCGTATGTGCTTCCTCCTGACTTGCGTACAACTCTGGAGGAGC
TGGGCCGCAAGCTTAGCGGCCAGGTGCAGCGGAAAGAGGCCACTGGTGATTACAAGGATGACGATGACAA
GTAAGCGGCCGCGACTCTAGATCATAATCAGCCATACCACATTTGTAGAGGTTTTACTTGCTTTAAAAAA
CCTCCCACACCTCCCCCTGAACCTGAAACATAAAATGAATGCAATTGTTGTTGTTAACTTGTTTATTGCA
GCTTATAATGGTTACAAATAAAGCAATAGCATCACAAATTTCACAAATAAAGCATTTTTTTCACTGCATT
CTAGTTGTGGTTTGTCCAAACTCATCAATGTATCTTAAGGCGTAAATTGTAAGCGTTAATATTTTGTTAA
AATTCGCGTTAAATTTTTGTTAAATCAGCTCATTTTTTAACCAATAGGCCGAAATCGGCAAAATCCCTTA
TAAATCAAAAGAATAGACCGAGATAGGGT
[37 nt withheld, positions 2760-2796]
AAAGAACGTGGACTCCAACGTCAAAGG
[49 nt withheld, positions 2824-2872]
T
[91 nt withheld, positions 2874-2964]
G
[124 nt withheld, positions 2966-3089]
CAGGTGGCACTTTTCGGGGAAATGTGCGCGGAACCCCTATTTGTTTATTTTTCTAAATACATTCAAATAT
GTATCCGCTCATGAGACAATAACCCTGATAAATGCTTCAATAATATTGAAAAAGGAAGAGTCCTGAGGCG
GAAAGAACCAGCTGTGGAATGTGTGTCAGTTAGGGTGTGGAAAGTCCCCAGGCTCCCCAGCAGGCAGAAG
TATGCAAAGCATGCATCTCAATTAGTCAGCAACCAGGTGTGGAAAGTCCCCAGGCTCCCCAGCAGGCAGA
AGTATGCAAAGCATGCATCTCAATTAGTCAGCAACCATAGTCCCGCCCCTAACTCCGCCCATCCCGCCCC
TAACTCCGCCCAGTTCCGCCCATTCTCCGCCCCATGGCTGACTAATTTTTTTTATTTATGCAGAGGCCGA
GGCCGCCTCGGCCTCTGAGCTATTCCAGAAGTAGTGAGGAGGCTTTTTTGGAGGCCTAGGCTTTTGCAAA
GATCGATCAAGAGACAGGATGAGGATCGTTTCGCATGATTGAACAAGATGGATTGCACGCAGGTTCTCCG
GCCGCTTGGGTGGAGAGGCTATTCGGCTATGACTGGGCACAACAGACAATCGGCTGCTCTGATGCCGCCG
TGTTCCGGCTGTCAGCGCAGGGGCGCCCGGTTCTTTTTGTCAAGACCGACCTGTCCGGTGCCCTGAATGA
ACTGCAAGACGAGGCAGCGCGGCTATCGTGGCTGGCCACGACGGGCGTTCCTTGCGCAGCTGTGCTCGAC
GTTGTCACTGAAGCGGGAAGGGACTGGCTGCTATTGGGCGAAGTGCCGGGGCAGGATCTCCTGTCATCTC
ACCTTGCTCCTGCCGAGAAAGTATCCATCATGGCTGATGCAATGCGGCGGCTGCATACGCTTGATCCGGC
TACCTGCCCATTCGACCACCAAGCGAAACATCGCATCGAGCGAGCACGTACTCGGATGGAAGCCGGTCTT
GTCGATCAGGATGATCTGGACGAAGAGCATCAGGGGCTCGCGCCAGCCGAACTGTTCGCCAGGCTCAAGG
CGAGCATGCCCGACGGCGAGGATCTCGTCGTGACCCATGGCGATGCCTGCTTGCCGAATATCATGGTGGA
AAATGGCCGCTTTTCTGGATTCATCGACTGTGGCCGGCTGGGTGTGGCGGACCGCTATCAGGACATAGCG
TTGGCTACCCGTGATATTGCTGAAGAGCTTGGCGGCGAATGGGCTGACCGCTTCCTCGTGCTTTACGGTA
TCGCCGCTCCCGATTCGCAGCGCATCGCCTTCTATCGCCTTCTTGACGAGTTCTTCTGAGCGGGACTCTG
GGGTTCGAAATGACCGACCAAGCGACGCCCAACCTGCCATCACGAGATTTCGATTCCACCGCCGCCTTCT
ATGAAAGGTTGGGCTTCGGAATCGTTTTCCGGGACGCCGGCTGGATGATCCTCCAGCGCGGGGATCTCAT
GCTGGAGTTCTTCGCCCACCCTAGGGGGAGGCTAACTGAAACACGGAAGGAGACAATACCGGAAGGAACC
CGCGCTATGACGGCAATAAAAAGACAGAATAAAACGCACGGTGTTGGGTCGTTTGTTCATAAACGCGGGG
TTCGGTCCCAGGGCTGGCACTCTGTCGATACCCCACCGAGACCCCATTGGGGCCAATACGCCCGCGTTTC
TTCCTTTTCCCCACCCCACCCCCCAAGTTCGGGTGAAGGCCCAGGGCTCGCAGCCAACGTCGGGGCGGCA
GGCCCTGCCATAGCCTCAGGTTACTCATATATACTTTAGATTGATTTAAAACTTCATTTTTAATTTAAAA
GGATCTAGGTGAAGATCCTTTTTGATAATCTCATGACCAAAATCCCTTAACGTGAGTTTTCGTTCCACTG
AGCGTCAGACCCCGTAGAAAAGATCAAAGGATCTTCTTGAGATCCTTTTTTTCTGCGCGTAATCTGCTGC
TTGCAAACAAAAAAACCACCGCTACCAGCGGTGGTTTGTTTGCCGGATCAAGAGCTACCAACTCTTTTTC
CGAAGGTAACTGGCTTCAGCAGAGCGCAGATACCAAATACTGTCCTTCTAGTGTAGCCGTAGTTAGGCCA
CCACTTCAAGAACTCTGTAGCACCGCCTACATACCTCGCTCTGCTAATCCTGTTACCAGTGGCTGCTGCC
AGTGGCGATAAGTCGTGTCTTACCGGGTTGGACTCAAGACGATAGTTACCGGATAAGGCGCAGCGGTCGG
GCTGAACGGGGGGTTCGTGCACACAGCCCAGCTTGGAGCGAACGACCTACACCGAACTGAGATACCTACA
GCGTGAGCTATGAGAAAGCGCCACGCTTCCCGAAGGGAGAAAGGCGGACAGGTATCCGGTAAGCGGCAGG
GTCGGAACAGGAGAGCGCACGAGGGAGCTTCCAGGGGGAAACGCCTGGTATCTTTATAGTCCTGTCGGGT
TTCGCCACCTCTGACTTGAGCGTCGATTTTTGTGATGCTCGTCAGGGGGGCGGAGCCTATGGAAAAA
Features (pLannotate 1.2.2; 19 found; start..end, strand, type, name):
     46..105     +  rep_origin     RSF ori (fragment): Plasmids containing the RSF 1030 origin of replication can be propagated in E. coli cells that contain additional plasmids with compatible origins.
    173..476     +  enhancer       CMV enhancer: human cytomegalovirus immediate early enhancer
    477..680     +  promoter       CMV promoter: human cytomegalovirus (CMV) immediate early promoter
    703..746     +  misc_feature   MCS (fragment): multiple cloning site
    755..779     +  CDS            3xFLAG (fragment): three tandem FLAG® epitope tags
    852..971     +  CDS            bphP (fragment): BPHY_XANC8 - Experimental evidence at protein level: Swiss-Prot protein existence level 1. Photoreceptor which exists in two forms that are reversibly interconvertible by light: far-red light (733 nm) converts protein to the red-absorbing (Pr) form, while red light (630 nm) partly converts the protein to the far-red-absorbing (Pfr) form (PubMed:27107635). Regulates virulence of X.campestris pv. campestris on its host plants, perhaps by fine-tuning expression to ambient light levels and/or spatial cues (PubMed:27621284). The Pr form may sense light and partially inhibit virulence; in the dark (
   1195..1781    +  misc_feature   IRES2: internal ribosome entry site (IRES) of the encephalomyocarditis virus (EMCV)
   1806..2336    +  CDS            bphP (fragment): BPHY_XANC8 - Experimental evidence at protein level: Swiss-Prot protein existence level 1. Photoreceptor which exists in two forms that are reversibly interconvertible by light: far-red light (733 nm) converts protein to the red-absorbing (Pr) form, while red light (630 nm) partly converts the protein to the far-red-absorbing (Pfr) form (PubMed:27107635). Regulates virulence of X.campestris pv. campestris on its host plants, perhaps by fine-tuning expression to ambient light levels and/or spatial cues (PubMed:27621284). The Pr form may sense light and partially inhibit virulence; in the dark (
   2358..2381    +  CDS            FLAG: FLAG® epitope tag, followed by an enterokinase cleavage site
   2400..2483    +  CDS            large T antigen (fragment): large T antigen from SV40 (simian virus 40)
   2506..2627    +  polyA_signal   SV40 poly(A) signal: SV40 polyadenylation signal
   2661..3089    -  rep_origin     f1 ori (sequence partly withheld): f1 bacteriophage origin of replication; arrow indicates direction of (+) strand synthesis
   3116..3220    +  promoter       AmpR promoter: bla
   3222..3579    +  promoter       SV40 promoter: SV40 enhancer and early promoter
   3614..4408    +  CDS            NeoR/KanR: aminoglycoside phosphotransferase from Tn5; aph(3')-II (or nptII); confers resistance to neomycin, kanamycin, and G418 (Geneticin®)
   4429..4581    +  CDS            ble (fragment): BLE_KLEPN - Experimental evidence at protein level: Swiss-Prot protein existence level 1. Binding protein with a strong affinity to the bleomycin family of antibiotics. Binds to CL990; an antimitotic-antibiotic compound. From Klebsiella pneumoniae.
   4640..4687    +  polyA_signal   HSV TK poly(A) signal: herpes simplex virus thymidine kinase polyadenylation signal (Cole and Stacy, 1985)
   4778..4794    -  polyA_signal   bGH poly(A) signal (fragment): bovine growth hormone polyadenylation signal
   5016..5604    +  rep_origin     ori: high-copy-number ColE1/pMB1/pBR322/pUC origin of replication
