[The description below was written by a language model from this plasmid's Addgene catalogue record and pLannotate feature annotations shown in this document.]
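Description:
pRDAX-019 FLAG IFP1.4[1] IRES IFP1.4[2] is a mammalian expression plasmid built on the Clontech pEGFP-N1 backbone and intended as an assay vector for protein–protein interaction studies by bimolecular or trimolecular fluorescence complementation (BiFC/TriFC). It replicates in E. coli at high copy from a ColE1/pUC-type origin and also carries an f1 origin. Selection relies on the Tn5 NeoR/KanR gene. This gene sits behind tandem bacterial (bla) and SV40 early promoters and ends in the HSV TK polyadenylation signal, so it gives kanamycin resistance in bacteria and should allow G418 selection in mammalian cells.

The payload is a single bicistronic transcription unit driven by the CMV immediate-early enhancer and promoter and terminated by the SV40 poly(A) signal. Downstream of a remnant of the multiple cloning site lies a FLAG-type epitope, followed by a short bacteriophytochrome-homologous segment that corresponds to the first fragment of the infrared fluorescent protein IFP1.4. An EMCV IRES then permits cap-independent translation of a second, longer bacteriophytochrome-like segment, the complementary IFP1.4 fragment. That segment is followed by a FLAG tag and a short stretch matching SV40 large T antigen, whose function the record does not state. The annotation tool labels both fragments by similarity to a Xanthomonas phytochrome. The catalogue lists mouse as the insert species, which fits poorly with the bacteriophytochrome homology.

In a split-reporter design such as this, the two fragments on their own are expected to be non-fluorescent, with signal restored when fused partners bring them together. No candidate interaction partners are recorded, and the cloning sites are listed as unknown, so this appears to be a base or control vector into which test proteins would be inserted.
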