Addgene plasmid #130129: pRDAX-019 FLAG IFP1.4[1] IRES IFP1.4[2]
Purpose: PPI (BiFC/TriFC) assay vector
Depositing lab: Gary Lewin. Depositing organization: Max-Delbrueck-Centrum fuer Molekulare Medizin (MDC).
Backbone
  Vector backbone: pEGFP-N1 U55762 Clontech
  Vector type: Mammalian Expression
Growth in bacteria
  Bacterial resistance: Kanamycin, 50 μg/mL
  Growth temperature: 37°C
  Growth strain: DH5alpha
  Copy number: High Copy
Gene/Insert
  Gene/Insert name: IFP1.4
  Species: M. musculus (mouse)
  Cloning method: Restriction Enzyme; 5′ cloning site unknown (unknown if destroyed); 3′ cloning site unknown (unknown if destroyed)
Terms and licenses: Academic/Nonprofit Terms; Industry Terms: Not Available to Industry
How to cite: pRDAX-019 FLAG IFP1.4[1] IRES IFP1.4[2] was a gift from Gary Lewin (Addgene plasmid # 130129 ; http://n2t.net/addgene:130129 ; RRID:Addgene_130129)
